>Addgene plasmid #49122 | pEMS1991 | depositor full sequence | sequence record 73221 | pEMS1991 sequence 7494 bps
CTGCGCGCTCGCTCGCTCACTGAGGCCGCCCGGGCAAAGCCCGGGCGTCGGGCGACCTTTGGTCGCCCGG
CCTCAGTGAGCGAGCGAGCGCGCAGAGAGGGAGTGGCCAACTCCATCACTAGGGGTTCCTTGTAGTTAAT
GATTAACCCGCCATGCTACTTATCTACGTAGCCATGCTCTAGGAAGATCGGAATTCCCTAGGCCGGCCAC
GCGTGGCGCGCCGGAGAAGATCAAGACTCAGGTGGGTGGAGATGACTGCCCCCCATGCACACATTTCCTG
GTGCTCCACCCCCTCAGCAAATGACTTCTGGGTAAGACTGAGGGATAAAGCCTATACTGTTGATCCTTGC
CCAGCTCACAGCTGGGATATTTGGGTAGACCTCACTAGGACCCTCTCCTTTACACCTTAGCCTCCCACTG
AGAGCATTAAGTGGGCGAATTTTGATGCCTCCCAGCTTTCCCAGCTCTTACCTCCTGCCCCTGGCTATTT
TCTGTTCTTACCTCCTGCTCCTTGTTTTCTGTCCATAGTGGGTGGGGGAAGCAGAAAGAGGAATGAGAAG
GAGAGGGATTGGGATCTTGACCCCAACTTCAAGGCCCTCACCTTCTGTGGAGCCCTGAGTTTGGTCCACA
GGGAACATTCCAACCTCTAGTCATTGCTCCCACCAGATTCCAGGTCCACATCCTGAAGGCTTCATCCCTG
TCCCACTAGGATCCTCCCAGGCCCTGGGATCCCTCTTTTTCCCTCCACACTCTGCCTCCCACTCTTCTCC
CTGGCTCCTTTGCACCCTCCACGAGCAAAGATGAACACTCCAGAAGTTGCAGCAAATGAGGGTGAACATG
GGCCCTGTAGAACCCCAGAAGTAGGAGTTTCCAGCCATCCTCAATCAGGCATCCCAGGACCAGGCACTTA
GCAGGAGACCTGCCCATTCCCAGGCCTCCTCCACCCCTGGGCTCAAGCAGTGAGAGAGGACTTTGAGAAT
GCCAGTTTTGACAGTACCCGTTCCATACTGCAAGGCTGCAGAAGGTGGGCTTCTGGGCTGGAGCCTCATC
TTCAGCCAGCATCCTCCTTAGCCTGCCTCTCCAGAGCCACGAAGCCCCATAGGTACCCAGAGAGACTCCA
GGCCACTTGGGAACCACATCAACATCTTTGCATGAGTTAGAAATAGGAATCCTTTTCTTGGAGTGGATTC
CAGCCTTGTACAGTGCACAACCCTGTCTTAACCCCTCCACCTCTCCAGCCTCGTTCAGGGATAGCCAGAA
TGGGAGTAGTGGTGAGGGTGGGTGGCAGACTGGGAGGACAGGGGATGGGGAAGGATGGGAGCAGAATAGT
TGTACAGGGAAGTAGCAGGGGGCTCAGGAACCCATCAGGGAAAGCCAGGACAGATTCTCAACATCTTTAG
AGGCCTTCAGCAGTCCAAGCCACTACTAATTTATGGGGACTGAATGAATGAGAAAAGGAGGGGAGGGAGA
AGGATGAGAGGGAGAGAGAAGGCTGGAGGGGAGATGAGAGTCGGAGAGAAAAGCCTAGGAGGTAAAGAGA
GACCTAGAAGGGGGCGGGGAGGACAGAAGAGGGGGCCACCCATCATAAGTTGCCAGGAGAGATGGCCCAG
CACCAGGCCTGAGGCTTGGGGGCCCCAGAAAGGCAGGAAACGGGCCAAAGCAAGAAGGAGACGGGGAAGG
GGTTCGGGTCTCTAGGGAAGAGCAGAGAGTGGGAGAAGAGGAGGAGGGAGCGGGGATGCGGGCAGAGATA
AAGGGAGCAACGGCTGCAGGGCCGGGCGCGCAGCGACAGGCGAGAGGGAGGGAAGCGGAAATTTAAAAGT
GAAGATGCAGATAACGCAGCCTGGAGACGGGAACCCGGGTGGGGATAGAGGGAGGGAGGGGGAGGAGAGT
GAGCGGCGAGTGGAGCGGGAGCCGACTGGAAGAAGGGCTCTAGGGAGGGGGCTGTGGCTGCTGGGGTCCG
AGGTGGGGCCGGGTACACCAGCCCCATCACTGTTTGCAGAGAGTCAGGGAGGCGGAAAAGACACGCGCTC
TAGGCTCCCATCAGGGCACATGGCCCGGACCCATCCCCCGCGCGTCTCCCCGGCTGCGGGGCGCGGGGGG
CTGCCGGGTGCGCTTGGCTGTGGCGCGGCGCGTTGGAGACTTTATTGCGATGGGACGATAAGAGGGGCGG
GGGCGGGGTCCTGGGGGCCGAGGCGGCAGCGCTTTAATTAAAACGGAAATTGCGGCCCCGGGCCGCGCGG
GGGCCGGAGGGTTCCAAGCGGCCCCTTAGCTGGAAGCGTTTCTCCAGGACCCCCCCGCAACCCCCGCCAC
GCCCGGGCTGCCCCCTCCCGCCAGGCCCTGCCGGACCCGGCGCCGTCTTCTCCTCCTTGTCACCCGCGGT
CGCTTCGGGCGGGGATCGGTGCCACCGAGCGCAAAGCCTGCCTCGGCGCGCCGAAGTTGGTCGTGAGGCA
CTGGGCAGGTAAGTATCAAGGTTACAAGACAGGTTTAAGGAGACCAATAGAAACTGGGCTTGTCGAGACA
GAGAAGACTCTTGCGTTTCTGATAGGCACCTATTGGTCTTACTGACATCCACTTTGCCTTTCTCTCCACA
GGTGTCCACTCCCAGGCGGCCGCCACCATGTCCAACCTGCTGACTGTGCACCAAAACCTGCCTGCCCTCC
CTGTGGATGCCACCTCTGATGAAGTCAGGAAGAACCTGATGGACATGTTCAGGGACAGGCAGGCCTTCTC
TGAACACACCTGGAAGATGCTCCTGTCTGTGTGCAGATCCTGGGCTGCCTGGTGCAAGCTGAACAACAGG
AAATGGTTCCCTGCTGAACCTGAGGATGTGAGGGACTACCTCCTGTACCTGCAAGCCAGAGGCCTGGCTG
TGAAGACCATCCAACAGCACCTGGGCCAGCTCAACATGCTGCACAGGAGATCTGGCCTGCCTCGCCCTTC
TGACTCCAATGCTGTGTCCCTGGTGATGAGGAGAATCAGAAAGGAGAATGTGGATGCTGGGGAGAGAGCC
AAGCAGGCCCTGGCCTTTGAACGCACTGACTTTGACCAAGTCAGATCCCTGATGGAGAACTCTGACAGAT
GCCAGGACATCAGGAACCTGGCCTTCCTGGGCATTGCCTACAACACCCTGCTGCGCATTGCCGAAATTGC
CAGAATCAGAGTGAAGGACATCTCCCGCACCGATGGTGGGAGAATGCTGATCCACATTGGCAGGACCAAG
ACCCTGGTGTCCACAGCTGGTGTGGAGAAGGCCCTGTCCCTGGGGGTTACCAAGCTGGTGGAGAGATGGA
TCTCTGTGTCTGGTGTGGCTGATGACCCCAACAACTACCTGTTCTGCCGGGTCAGAAAGAATGGTGTGGC
TGCCCCTTCTGCCACCTCCCAACTGTCCACCCGGGCCCTGGAAGGGATCTTTGAGGCCACCCACCGCCTG
ATCTATGGTGCCAAGGATGACTCTGGGCAGAGATACCTGGCCTGGTCTGGCCACTCTGCCAGAGTGGGTG
CTGCCAGGGACATGGCCAGGGCTGGTGTGTCCATCCCTGAAATCATGCAGGCTGGTGGCTGGACCAATGT
GAACATAGTGATGAACTACATCAGAAACCTGGACTCTGAGACTGGGGCCATGGTGAGGCTGCTCGAGGAT
GGGGACTGAGCGGCCGCGATCGCTCAACCTCTGGATTACAAAATTTGTGAAAGATTGACTGGTATTCTTA
ACTATGTTGCTCCTTTTACGCTATGTGGATACGCTGCTTTAATGCCTTTGTATCATGCTATTGCTTCCCG
TATGGCTTTCATTTTCTCCTCCTTGTATAAATCCTGGTTGCTGTCTCTTTATGAGGAGTTGTGGCCCGTT
GTCAGGCAACGTGGCGTGGTGTGCACTGTGTTTGCTGACGCAACCCCCACTGGTTGGGGCATTGCCACCA
CCTGTCAGCTCCTTTCCGGGACTTTCGCTTTCCCCCTCCCTATTGCCACGGCGGAACTCATCGCCGCCTG
CCTTGCCCGCTGCTGGACAGGGGCTCGGCTGTTGGGCACTGACAATTCCGTGGTGTTGTCGGGGAAATCA
TCGTCCTTTCCTTGGCTGCTCGCCTGTGTTGCCACCTGGATTCTGCGCGGGACGTCCTTCTGCTACGTCC
CTTCGGCCCTCAATCCAGCGGACCTTCCTTCCCGCGGCCTGCTGCCGGCTCTGCGGCCTCTTCCGCGTCT
TCGCCTTCGCCCTCAGACGAGTCGGATCTCCCTTTGGGCCGCCTCCCCGCGATCGCAGACATGATAAGAT
ACATTGATGAGTTTGGACAAACCACAACTAGAATGCAGTGAAAAAAATGCTTTATTTGTGAAATTTGTGA
TGCTATTGCTTTATTTGTAACCATTATAAGCTGCAATAAACAAGTTAACAACAACAATTGCATTCATTTT
ATGTTTCAGGTTCAGGGGGAGATGTGGGAGGTTTTTTAAAGCAAGTAAAACCTCTACAAATGTGGTAGTC
GAAATTCCCGATAAGGATCTTCCTAGAGCATGGCTACGTAGATAAGTAGCATGGCGGGTTAATCATTAAC
TACAAGGAACCCCTAGTGATGGAGTTGGCCACTCCCTCTCTGCGCGCTCGCTCGCTCACTGAGGCCGGGC
GACCAAAGGTCGCCCGACGCCCGGGCTTTGCCCGGGCGGCCTCAGTGAGCGAGCGAGCGCGCAGCCTTAA
TTAACCTAATTCACTGGCCGTCGTTTTACAACGTCGTGACTGGGAAAACCCTGGCGTTACCCAACTTAAT
CGCCTTGCAGCACATCCCCCTTTCGCCAGCTGGCGTAATAGCGAAGAGGCCCGCACCGATCGCCCTTCCC
AACAGTTGCGCAGCCTGAATGGCGAATGGG
[124 nt withheld, positions 4861-4984]
C
[91 nt withheld, positions 4986-5076]
A
[49 nt withheld, positions 5078-5126]
CCTTTGACGTTGGAGTCCACGTTCTTT
[37 nt withheld, positions 5154-5190]
ACCCTATCTCGGTCTATTCTTTTGATTTATAAGGGATTTTGCCGATTTCGGCCTATTGGTTAAAAAATGA
GCTGATTTAACAAAAATTTAACGCGAATTTTAACAAAATATTAACGCTTACAATTTAGGTGGCACTTTTC
GGGGAAATGTGCGCGGAACCCCTATTTGTTTATTTTTCTAAATACATTCAAATATGTATCCGCTCATGAG
ACAATAACCCTGATAAATGCTTCAATAATATTGAAAAAGGAAGAGTATGAGTATTCAACATTTCCGTGTC
GCCCTTATTCCCTTTTTTGCGGCATTTTGCCTTCCTGTTTTTGCTCACCCAGAAACGCTGGTGAAAGTAA
AAGATGCTGAAGATCAGTTGGGTGCACGAGTGGGTTACATCGAACTGGATCTCAACAGCGGTAAGATCCT
TGAGAGTTTTCGCCCCGAAGAACGTTTTCCAATGATGAGCACTTTTAAAGTTCTGCTATGTGGCGCGGTA
TTATCCCGTATTGACGCCGGGCAAGAGCAACTCGGTCGCCGCATACACTATTCTCAGAATGACTTGGTTG
AGTACTCACCAGTCACAGAAAAGCATCTTACGGATGGCATGACAGTAAGAGAATTATGCAGTGCTGCCAT
AACCATGAGTGATAACACTGCGGCCAACTTACTTCTGACAACGATCGGAGGACCGAAGGAGCTAACCGCT
TTTTTGCACAACATGGGGGATCATGTAACTCGCCTTGATCGTTGGGAACCGGAGCTGAATGAAGCCATAC
CAAACGACGAGCGTGACACCACGATGCCTGTAGCAATGGCAACAACGTTGCGCAAACTATTAACTGGCGA
ACTACTTACTCTAGCTTCCCGGCAACAATTAATAGACTGGATGGAGGCGGATAAAGTTGCAGGACCACTT
CTGCGCTCGGCCCTTCCGGCTGGCTGGTTTATTGCTGATAAATCTGGAGCCGGTGAGCGTGGGTCTCGCG
GTATCATTGCAGCACTGGGGCCAGATGGTAAGCCCTCCCGTATCGTAGTTATCTACACGACGGGGAGTCA
GGCAACTATGGATGAACGAAATAGACAGATCGCTGAGATAGGTGCCTCACTGATTAAGCATTGGTAACTG
TCAGACCAAGTTTACTCATATATACTTTAGATTGATTTAAAACTTCATTTTTAATTTAAAAGGATCTAGG
TGAAGATCCTTTTTGATAATCTCATGACCAAAATCCCTTAACGTGAGTTTTCGTTCCACTGAGCGTCAGA
CCCCGTAGAAAAGATCAAAGGATCTTCTTGAGATCCTTTTTTTCTGCGCGTAATCTGCTGCTTGCAAACA
AAAAAACCACCGCTACCAGCGGTGGTTTGTTTGCCGGATCAAGAGCTACCAACTCTTTTTCCGAAGGTAA
CTGGCTTCAGCAGAGCGCAGATACCAAATACTGTTCTTCTAGTGTAGCCGTAGTTAGGCCACCACTTCAA
GAACTCTGTAGCACCGCCTACATACCTCGCTCTGCTAATCCTGTTACCAGTGGCTGCTGCCAGTGGCGAT
AAGTCGTGTCTTACCGGGTTGGACTCAAGACGATAGTTACCGGATAAGGCGCAGCGGTCGGGCTGAACGG
GGGGTTCGTGCACACAGCCCAGCTTGGAGCGAACGACCTACACCGAACTGAGATACCTACAGCGTGAGCT
ATGAGAAAGCGCCACGCTTCCCGAAGGGAGAAAGGCGGACAGGTATCCGGTAAGCGGCAGGGTCGGAACA
GGAGAGCGCACGAGGGAGCTTCCAGGGGGAAACGCCTGGTATCTTTATAGTCCTGTCGGGTTTCGCCACC
TCTGACTTGAGCGTCGATTTTTGTGATGCTCGTCAGGGGGGCGGAGCCTATGGAAAAACGCCAGCAACGC
GGCCTTTTTACGGTTCCTGGCCTTTTGCTGGCCTTTTGCTCACATGTTCTTTCCTGCGTTATCCCCTGAT
TCTGTGGATAACCGTATTACCGCCTTTGAGTGAGCTGATACCGCTCGCCGCAGCCGAACGACCGAGCGCA
GCGAGTCAGTGAGCGAGGAAGCGGAAGAGCGCCCAATACGCAAACCGCCTCTCCCCGCGCGTTGGCCGAT
TCATTAATGCAGCTGGCACGACAGGTTTCCCGACTGGAAAGCGGGCAGTGAGCGCAACGCAATTAATGTG
AGTTAGCTCACTCATTAGGCACCCCAGGCTTTACACTTTATGCTTCCGGCTCGTATGTTGTGTGGAATTG
TGAGCGGATAACAATTTCACACAGGAAACAGCTATGACCATGATTACGCCAGATTTAATTAAGG
Features (pLannotate 1.2.2; 16 found; start..end, strand, type, name):
   2459..2591    +  intron         chimeric intron: chimera between introns from human β-globin and immunoglobulin heavy chain genes
   2618..3646    +  CDS            cre: RECR_BPP1 - Experimental evidence at protein level: Swiss-Prot protein existence level 1. Catalyzes site-specific recombination between two 34-base- pair LOXP sites. Its role is to maintain the phage genome as a monomeric unit-copy plasmid in the lysogenic state. From Escherichia phage P1 (Bacteriophage P1).
   3664..4250    +  misc_feature   WPRE: woodchuck hepatitis virus posttranscriptional regulatory element
   4265..4386    -  polyA_signal   SV40 poly(A) signal: SV40 polyadenylation signal
   4409..4477    -  CDS            large T antigen (fragment): large T antigen from SV40 (simian virus 40)
   4555..4685    +  repeat_region  AAV2 ITR (fragment): inverted terminal repeat of adeno-associated virus serotype 2 inverted
   4699..4856    +  CDS            lacZα (fragment): LacZα fragment of β-galactosidase; lacZ fragment
   4861..5289    +  rep_origin     f1 ori (sequence partly withheld): f1 bacteriophage origin of replication; arrow indicates direction of (+) strand synthesis
   5342..5446    +  promoter       AmpR promoter: bla
   5447..6307    +  CDS            AmpR: β-lactamase; bla; confers resistance to ampicillin, carbenicillin, and related antibiotics
   6478..7066    +  rep_origin     ori: high-copy-number ColE1/pMB1/pBR322/pUC origin of replication
   7249..7341    +  CDS            lacI (fragment): lac repressor; lacI; The lac repressor binds to the lac operator to inhibit transcription in E. coli. This inhibition can be relieved by adding lactose or isopropyl-β-D-thiogalactopyranoside (IPTG).
   7354..7375    +  protein_bind   CAP binding site: CAP binding activates transcription in the presence of cAMP. E. coli catabolite activator protein
   7390..7420    +  promoter       lac promoter: promoter for the E. coli lac operon
   7428..7444    +  protein_bind   lac operator: The lac repressor binds to the lac operator to inhibit transcription in E. coli. This inhibition can be relieved by adding lactose or isopropyl-β-D-thiogalactopyranoside (IPTG). lac repressor encoded by lacI
   7494..130     -  repeat_region  AAV2 ITR (fragment) (across the origin): inverted terminal repeat of adeno-associated virus serotype 2 inverted
