[The description below was written by a language model from this plasmid's Addgene catalogue record and pLannotate feature annotations shown in this document.]
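Description:
pEMS1991 is a single-stranded AAV transfer plasmid built on an AAV2 backbone, designed to express the codon-improved Cre recombinase iCre under a compact cell-type-restricted promoter. The expression cassette lies between two AAV2 inverted terminal repeats, which are the cis elements needed for replication and packaging of the intervening DNA into AAV particles when Rep, Cap and helper functions are supplied separately. Outside the ITRs the plasmid carries a ColE1/pUC-type origin, an f1 origin, and a β-lactamase gene for ampicillin selection, along with remnants of the lac region (lacZα and lacI fragments, lac promoter and operator) left over from the parental cloning vector. Although the origin is annotated as a high-copy type, the record lists the plasmid as low copy and names a recombination-deficient growth strain, consistent with the known instability of ITRs in bacteria.

The payload is driven by Ple67, a minipromoter derived from regulatory sequence of the FEV gene. The automated feature table does not annotate this element, but the roughly 2.3 kb unannotated stretch between the upstream ITR and the intron is where it would be expected to sit; the depositor refers users to the annotated GenBank file for its exact position. Downstream come a chimeric β-globin/immunoglobulin intron, which promotes efficient processing of the transcript, the Cre coding sequence, a WPRE to enhance transcript stability and expression, and an SV40 polyadenylation signal. The construct is suited to producing recombinant AAV that delivers Cre activity to cells in which the FEV minipromoter is active, allowing recombination of loxP-flanked alleles or reporters. It is associated with a project on iCre drivers for the eye and brain.
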