Addgene plasmid #49122: pEMS1991
Purpose: AAV plasmid with FEV (Ple67) promoter driving expression of iCre. Contains WPRE.
Depositing lab: Elizabeth Simpson. Depositing organization: University of British Columbia. Publication: Twenty-Seven Tamoxifen-Inducible iCre-Driver Mouse Strains for Eye and Brain; Including Seventeen Carrying a New Inducible-First Constitutive-Ready Allele. Korecki AJ, Hickmott JW, Lam SL, Dreolini L, Mathelier A, Baker O, Kuehne C, Bonaguro RJ, Smith J, Tan CV, Zhou M, Goldowitz D, Deussing JM, Stewart AF, Wasserman WW, Holt RA, Simpson EM. Genetics. 2019 Feb 14. pii: genetics.119.301984. doi: 10.1534/genetics.119.301984. PubMed 30765420.
Backbone
  Vector backbone: AAV2
  Vector type: Mammalian Expression, AAV
Growth in bacteria
  Bacterial resistance: Ampicillin, 100 μg/mL
  Growth temperature: 30°C
  Growth strain: Stbl2
  Copy number: Low Copy
Gene/Insert
  Gene/Insert name: ssAAV-Ple67-iCre-WPRE (alt name: iCre)
  Species: Synthetic
  Promoter: FEV
  Cloning method: Restriction Enzyme; 5′ cloning site Unknown (unknown if destroyed); 3′ cloning site Unknown (unknown if destroyed)
Terms and licenses: Academic/Nonprofit Terms; Industry Terms: Not Available to Industry
Depositor comments: Please see the annotated GenBank file and the additional image file for the specific location of the minipromoter in this plasmid.
How to cite: pEMS1991 was a gift from Elizabeth Simpson (Addgene plasmid # 49122 ; http://n2t.net/addgene:49122 ; RRID:Addgene_49122)
