>Addgene plasmid #49122 | pEMS1991 | addgene partial sequence | sequence record 80439 | M13pUC-rev 5'-AGCGGATAACAATTTCACACAGG-3'
GGCCGTCGTTTTACAACGTCGTGACTGGGAAAACCCTGGCGTTACCCAACTTAATCGCCTTGCAGCACAT
CCCCCTTTCGCCAGCTGGCGTAATAGCGAAGAGGCCCGCACCGATCGCCCTTCCCAACAGTTGCGCAGCC
TGAATGGCGAATGGG
[124 nt withheld, positions 156-279]
C
[91 nt withheld, positions 281-371]
A
[49 nt withheld, positions 373-421]
CCTTTGACGTTGGAGTCCACGTTCTTT
[37 nt withheld, positions 449-485]
ACCCTATCTCGGTCTATTCTTTTGATTTATAAGGGATTTTGCCGATTTCGGCCTATTGGTTAAAAAATGA
GCTGATTTAACAAAAATTTAACGCGAATTTTAACAAAATATTAACGCTTACAATTTAGGTGGCACTTTTC
GGGGAAATGTGCGCGGAACCCCTATTTGTTTATTTTTCTAAATACATTCAAATATGTATCCGCTCATGAG
ACAATAACCCTGATAAATGCTTCAATAATATTGAAAAAGGAAGAGTATGAGTATTCAACATTTCCGTGTC
GCCCTTATTCCCTTTTTTGCGGCATTTTGCCTTCCTGTTTTTG
