>Addgene plasmid #49122 | pEMS1991 | addgene partial sequence | sequence record 81408 | M13pUC-fwd 5'-CCCAGTCACGACGTTGTAAAACG-3'
GCGTCACAATTCCACACAACATACGAGCCGGAAGCATAAAGTGTAAAGCCTGGGGTGCCTAATGAGTGAG
CTAACTCACATTAATTGCGTTGCGCTCACTGCCCGCTTTCCAGTCGGGAAACCTGTCGTGCCAGCTGCAT
TAATGAATCGGCCAACGCGCGGGGAGAGGCGGTTTGCGTATTGGGCGCTCTTCCGCTTCCTCGCTCACTG
ACTCGCTGCGCTCGGTCGTTCGGCTGCGGCGAGCGGTATCAGCTCACTCAAAGGCGGTAATACGGTTATC
CACAGAATCAGGGGATAACGCAGGAAAGAACATGTGAGCAAAAGGCCAGCAAAAGGCCAGGAACCGTAAA
AAGGCCGCGTTGCTGGCGTTTTTCCATAGGCTCCGCCCCCCTGACGAGCATCACAAAAATCGACGCTCAA
GTCAGAGGTGGCGAAACCCGACAGGACTATAAAGATACCAGGCGTTTCCCCCTGGAAGCTCCCTCGTGCG
CTCTCCTGTTCCGACCCTGCCGCTTACCGGATACCTGTCCGCCTTTCTCCCTTCGGGAAGCGTGGCGCTT
TCTCATAGCTCACGCTGTAGGTATCTCAGTTCGGTGTAGGTCGTTCGCTCCAAGCTGGGCTGTGTGCACG
AACCCCCCGTTCAGCCCGACCGCTGCGCCTTATCCGGTAACTATCGTCTTGAGTCCAACCCGGTAAGACA
CGACTTATCGCCACTGGCAGCA
