>Addgene plasmid #49122 | pEMS1991 | addgene partial sequence | sequence record 83576 | chim-int-F 5'-TCTTACTGACATCCACTTTGCC-3'
TCCAGGCGGCCGCCACCATGTCCAACCTGCTGACTGTGCACCAAAACCTGCCTGCCCTCCCTGTGGATGC
CACCTCTGATGAAGTCAGGAAGAACCTGATGGACATGTTCAGGGACAGGCAGGCCTTCTCTGAACACACC
TGGAAGATGCTCCTGTCTGTGTGCAGATCCTGGGCTGCCTGGTGCAAGCTGAACAACAGGAAATGGTTCC
CTGCTGAACCTGAGGATGTGAGGGACTACCTCCTGTACCTGCAAGCCAGAGGCCTGGCTGTGAAGACCAT
CCAACAGCACCTGGGCCAGCTCAACATGCTGCACAGGAGATCTGGCCTGCCTCGCCCTTCTGACTCCAAT
GCTGTGTCCCTGGTGATGAGGAGAATCAGAAAGGAGAATGTGGATGCTGGGGAGAGAGCCAAGCAGGCCC
TGGCCTTTGAACGCACTGACTTTGACCAAGTCAGATCCCTGATGGAGAACTCTGACAGATGCCAGGACAT
CAGGAACCTGGCCTTCCTGGGCATTGCCTACAACACCCTGCTGCGCATTGCCGAAATTGCCAGAATCAGA
GTGAAGGACATCTCCCGCACCGATGGTGGGAGAATGCTGATCCACATTGGCAGGACCAAGACCCTGGTGT
CCACAGCTGGTGTGGAGAAGGCCCTGTCCCTGGGGGTTACCAAGCTGGTGGAGAGATGGATCTCTGTGTC
TGGTGTGGCTGATGACCCCAACAACTACCTGTTCTGCCGGGTCAGAAAGAATGGTGTGGCTGCCCCTTCT
GCCACCTCCCAACTGTCCACCC
