>Addgene plasmid #49122 | pEMS1991 | addgene partial sequence | sequence record 83621 | pCAGGS-3 5'-TCCTTAAACCTGTCTTGTAA-3'
ACTTCGGCGCGCCGAGGCAGGCTTTGCGCTCGGTGGCACCGATCCCCGCCCGAAGCGACCGCGGGTGACA
AGGAGGAGAAGACGGCGCCGGGTCCGGCAGGGCCTGGCGGGAGGGGGCAGCCCGGGCGTGGCGGGGGTTG
CGGGGGGGTCCTGGAGAAACGCTTCCAGCTAAGGGGCCGCTTGGAACCCTCCGGCCCCCGCGCGGCCCGG
GGCCGCAATTTCCGTTTTAATTAAAGCGCTGCCGCCTCGGCCCCCAGGACCCCGCCCCCGCCCCTCTTAT
CGTCCCATCGCAATAAAGTCTCCAACGCGCCGCGCCACAGCCAAGCGCACCCGGCAGCCCCCCGCGCCCC
GCAGCCGGGGAGACGCGCGGGGGATGGGTCCGGGCCATGTGCCCTGATGGGAGCCTAGAGCGCGTGTCTT
TTCCGCCTCCCTGACTCTCTGCAAACAGTGATGGGGCTGGTGTACCCGGCCCCACCTCGGACCCCAGCAG
CCACAGCCCCCTCCCTAGAGCCCTTCTTCCAGTCGGCTCCCGCTCCACTCGCCGCTCACTCTCCTCCCCC
TCCCTCCCTCTATCCCCACCCGGGTTCCCGTCTCCAGGCTGCGTTATCTGCATCTTCACTTTTAAATTTC
CGCTTCCCTCCCTCTCGCCTGTC
